Addgene plasmid #199332: zCREST3:Cas9green; T1_gRNA
Purpose: pDEL159; transgenic construct to express cell-specific Cas9 in sensory neurons; ubiquitous nrg1 type I sgRNA
Depositing lab: William Talbot. Depositing organization: Stanford University. Publication: Unmyelinated sensory neurons use Neuregulin signals to promote myelination of interneurons in the CNS. Lysko DE, Talbot WS. Cell Rep. 2022 Nov 15;41(7):111669. doi: 10.1016/j.celrep.2022.111669. PubMed 36384112.
Backbone
  Vector backbone: pDestTol2CG2-U6:gRNA
  Vector type: Tol2 destination vector
Growth in bacteria
  Bacterial resistance: Ampicillin, 100 μg/mL
  Growth temperature: 37°C
  Growth strain: DH5alpha
  Copy number: Unknown
Gene/Insert 1
  Gene/Insert name: zCREST3
  Species: D. rerio (zebrafish)
Gene/Insert 2
  Gene/Insert name: Cas9
Gene/Insert 3
  Gene/Insert name: nrg1 type I sgRNA
  Species: D. rerio (zebrafish)
  Insert size (bp): 20
Terms and licenses: Academic/Nonprofit Terms; Industry Terms: Not Available to Industry
How to cite: zCREST3:Cas9green; T1_gRNA was a gift from William Talbot (Addgene plasmid # 199332 ; http://n2t.net/addgene:199332 ; RRID:Addgene_199332)
