[The description below was written by a language model from this plasmid's Addgene catalogue record and pLannotate feature annotations shown in this document.]
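Description:
zCREST3:Cas9green; T1_gRNA (lab name pDEL159) is a Tol2 transposon transgenesis plasmid for zebrafish, assembled by multisite Gateway recombination into the pDestTol2CG2-U6:gRNA destination backbone. It is propagated in E. coli through a high-copy ColE1/pUC origin with ampicillin selection from the bla gene. A partial M13 origin and lac/pBluescript remnants are left over from the parental vectors. The annotation software did not label the Tol2 arms. The hit to a medaka tyrosinase fragment probably reflects Tol2-flanking sequence, since Tol2 was originally found in that locus, but the record does not confirm this.

The main cassette lies on the reverse strand between attB4 and attB2. The interval between attB4 and attB1 has no annotated features and is where a 5' entry element would sit, presumably the zebrafish zCREST3 enhancer listed as an insert, which is intended to direct expression to sensory neurons. Downstream of attB1 is Streptococcus pyogenes Cas9, followed by an EGFP coding sequence. This arrangement fits the "Cas9green" name, although the linker or peptide joining the two is not annotated. Separately, an S. pyogenes gRNA scaffold carries the 20 bp spacer targeting nrg1 type I. The backbone name and stated purpose indicate that this guide is driven ubiquitously by a U6 promoter, which is also unannotated. A second, forward-strand EGFP with SV40 polyadenylation signals is likely the backbone's transgenesis marker, but its promoter is not identified in the feature table.

Together, these parts give cell-type-restricted gene disruption. The guide is present in all cells, but Cas9 is made only in sensory neurons, confining nrg1 type I mutagenesis to that lineage. The associated study examined Neuregulin signalling from unmyelinated sensory neurons in CNS myelination.
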