Features (pLannotate 1.2.2; 28 found; start..end, strand, type, name):
     17..121     +  promoter       AmpR promoter: bla
    122..982     +  CDS            AmpR: β-lactamase; bla; confers resistance to ampicillin, carbenicillin, and related antibiotics
   1153..1741    +  rep_origin     ori: high-copy-number ColE1/pMB1/pBR322/pUC origin of replication
   1924..2016    +  CDS            lacI (fragment): lac repressor; lacI; The lac repressor binds to the lac operator to inhibit transcription in E. coli. This inhibition can be relieved by adding lactose or isopropyl-β-D-thiogalactopyranoside (IPTG).
   2029..2050    +  protein_bind   CAP binding site: CAP binding activates transcription in the presence of cAMP. E. coli catabolite activator protein
   2065..2095    +  promoter       lac promoter: promoter for the E. coli lac operon
   2099..2121    +  protein_bind   lac operator (fragment): The lac repressor binds to the lac operator to inhibit transcription in E. coli. This inhibition can be relieved by adding lactose or isopropyl-β-D-thiogalactopyranoside (IPTG). lac repressor encoded by lacI
   2164..2182    +  promoter       T3 promoter: promoter for bacteriophage T3 RNA polymerase
   2195..2235    +  misc_feature   MCS (fragment): pBluescript multiple cloning site
   3690..4406    +  CDS            EGFP: EGFP is a basic (constitutively fluorescent) green fluorescent protein published in 1996, derived from Aequorea victoria. It is reported to be a rapidly-maturing weak dimer with moderate acid sensitivity.
   4435..4452    -  promoter       T7 promoter (fragment): promoter for bacteriophage T7 RNA polymerase
   4457..4589    -  polyA_signal   SV40 poly(A) signal: SV40 polyadenylation signal
   4605..4688    +  CDS            large T antigen (fragment): large T antigen from SV40 (simian virus 40)
   4711..4845    +  polyA_signal   SV40 poly(A) signal: SV40 polyadenylation signal
   5230..5305    +  misc_RNA       gRNA scaffold: guide RNA scaffold for the Streptococcus pyogenes CRISPR/Cas9 system
   5318..5338    -  CDS            lacZα (fragment): LacZα fragment of β-galactosidase; lacZ fragment
   5787..5807    +  protein_bind   attB2: mutant version of attB; core recombination site for the Gateway® BP reaction BP Clonase™
   5839..5857    +  promoter       T3 promoter: promoter for bacteriophage T3 RNA polymerase
   5870..5894    +  misc_feature   MCS (fragment): pBluescript multiple cloning site
   5897..6613    -  CDS            EGFP: EGFP is a basic (constitutively fluorescent) green fluorescent protein published in 1996, derived from Aequorea victoria. It is reported to be a rapidly-maturing weak dimer with moderate acid sensitivity.
   6725..10825   -  CDS            cas9: CAS9_STRP1 - Also known as csn1 From Streptococcus pyogenes serotype M1.
  10870..10897   +  misc_feature   MCS (fragment): pBluescript multiple cloning site
  10906..10924   -  promoter       T7 promoter: promoter for bacteriophage T7 RNA polymerase
  10932..10952   +  CDS            lacZα (fragment): LacZα fragment of β-galactosidase; lacZ fragment
  10955..10975   -  protein_bind   attB1: mutant version of attB; core recombination site for the Gateway® BP reaction BP Clonase™
  11838..11858   -  protein_bind   attB4: mutant version of attB; core recombination site for the Gateway® BP reaction BP Clonase™
  12440..12724   -  CDS            tyr (fragment): TYRO_ORYLA - Also known as tyro. Experimental evidence at transcript level: Swiss-Prot protein existence level 2. This is a copper-containing oxidase that functions in the formation of pigments such as melanins and other polyphenolic compounds. From Oryzias latipes (Japanese rice fish) (Japanese killifish).
  12727..13052   +  rep_origin     M13 ori (fragment) (sequence partly withheld): M13 bacteriophage origin of replication; arrow indicates direction of (+) strand synthesis
>Addgene plasmid #199332 | zCREST3:Cas9green; T1_gRNA | addgene full sequence | sequence record 391284 | Addgene NGS Result
TTTTCGGGGAAATGTGCGCGGAACCCCTATTTGTTTATTTTTCTAAATACATTCAAATATGTATCCGCTC
ATGAGACAATAACCCTGATAAATGCTTCAATAATATTGAAAAAGGAAGAGTATGAGTATTCAACATTTCC
GTGTCGCCCTTATTCCCTTTTTTGCGGCATTTTGCCTTCCTGTTTTTGCTCACCCAGAAACGCTGGTGAA
AGTAAAAGATGCTGAAGATCAGTTGGGTGCACGAGTGGGTTACATCGAACTGGATCTCAACAGCGGTAAG
ATCCTTGAGAGTTTTCGCCCCGAAGAACGTTTTCCAATGATGAGCACTTTTAAAGTTCTGCTATGTGGCG
CGGTATTATCCCGTATTGACGCCGGGCAAGAGCAACTCGGTCGCCGCATACACTATTCTCAGAATGACTT
GGTTGAGTACTCACCAGTCACAGAAAAGCATCTTACGGATGGCATGACAGTAAGAGAATTATGCAGTGCT
GCCATAACCATGAGTGATAACACTGCGGCCAACTTACTTCTGACAACGATCGGAGGACCGAAGGAGCTAA
CCGCTTTTTTGCACAACATGGGGGATCATGTAACTCGCCTTGATCGTTGGGAACCGGAGCTGAATGAAGC
CATACCAAACGACGAGCGTGACACCACGATGCCTGTAGCAATGGCAACAACGTTGCGCAAACTATTAACT
GGCGAACTACTTACTCTAGCTTCCCGGCAACAATTAATAGACTGGATGGAGGCGGATAAAGTTGCAGGAC
CACTTCTGCGCTCGGCCCTTCCGGCTGGCTGGTTTATTGCTGATAAATCTGGAGCCGGTGAGCGTGGGTC
TCGCGGTATCATTGCAGCACTGGGGCCAGATGGTAAGCCCTCCCGTATCGTAGTTATCTACACGACGGGG
AGTCAGGCAACTATGGATGAACGAAATAGACAGATCGCTGAGATAGGTGCCTCACTGATTAAGCATTGGT
AACTGTCAGACCAAGTTTACTCATATATACTTTAGATTGATTTAAAACTTCATTTTTAATTTAAAAGGAT
CTAGGTGAAGATCCTTTTTGATAATCTCATGACCAAAATGCCTTAACGTGAGTTTTCGTTCCACTGAGCG
TCAGACCCCGTAGAAAAGATCAAAGGATCTTCTTGAGATCCTTTTTTTCTGCGCGTAATCTGCTGCTTGC
AAACAAAAAAACCACCGCTACCAGCGGTGGTTTGTTTGCCGGATCAAGAGCTACCAACTCTTTTTCCGAA
GGTAACTGGCTTCAGCAGAGCGCAGATACCAAATACTGTTCTTCTAGTGTAGCCGTAGTTAGGCCACCAC
TTCAAGAACTCTGTAGCACCGCCTACATACCTCGCTCTGCTAATCCTGTTACCAGTGGCTGCTGCCAGTG
GCGATAAGTCGTGTCTTACCGGGTTGGACTCAAGACGATAGTTACCGGATAAGGCGCAGCGGTCGGGCTG
AACGGGGGGTTCGTGCACACAGCCCAGCTTGGAGCGAACGACCTACACCGAACTGAGATACCTACAGCGT
GAGCTATGAGAAAGCGCCACGCTTCCCGAAGGGAGAAAGGCGGACAGGTATCCGGTAAGCGGCAGGGTCG
GAACAGGAGAGCGCACGAGGGAGCTTCCAGGGGGAAACGCCTGGTATCTTTATAGTCCTGTCGGGTTTCG
CCACCTCTGACTTGAGCGTCGATTTTTGTGATGCTCGTCAGGGGGGCGGAGCCTATGGAAAAACGCCAGC
AACGCGGCCTTTTTACGGTTCCTGGCCTTTTGCTGGCCTTTTGCTCACATGTTCTTTCCTGCGTTATCCC
CTGATTCTGTGGATAACCGTATTACCGCCTTTGAGTGAGCTGATACCGCTCGCCGCAGCCGAACGACCGA
GCGCAGCGAGTCAGTGAGCGAGGAAGCGGAAGAGCGCCCAATACGCAAACCGCCTCTCCCCGCGCGTTGG
CCGATTCATTAATGCAGCTGGCACGACAGGTTTCCCGACTGGAAAGCGGGCAGTGAGCGCAACGCAATTA
ATGTGAGTTAGCTCACTCATTAGGCACCCCAGGCTTTACACTTTATGCTTCCGGCTCGTATGTTGTGTGG
AATTGTGAGCGGATAACAATTTCACACAGGAAACAGCTATGACCATGATTACGCCAAGCGCGCAATTAAC
CCTCACTAAAGGGAACAAAAGCTGGAGCTCCACCGCGGTGGCGGCCGCTCTAGAACTAGTGGATCTGCTG
GGCTTGCTGAAGGTAGGGGGTCAAGAACCAGAGGTGTAAAGTACTTGAGTAATTTTACTTGATTACTGTA
CTTAAGTATTATTTTTGGGGATTTTTACTTTACTTGAGTACAATTAAAAATCAATACTTTTACTTTTACT
TAATTACATTTTTTTAGAAAAAAAAGTACTTTTTACTCCTTACAATTTTATTTACAGTCAAAAAGTACTT
ATTTTTTGGAGATCACTTCATTCTATTTTCCCTTGCTATTACCAAACCAATTGAATTGCGCTGATGCCCA
GTTTAATTTAAATGTTATTTATTCTGCCTATGAAAATCGTTTTCACATTATATGAAATTGGTCAGACATG
TTCATTGGTCCTTTGGAAGTGACGTCATGTCACATCTATTACCACAATGCACAGCACCTTGACCTGGAAA
TTAGGGAAATTATAACAGTCAATCAGTGGAAGAAAATGGAGGAAGTATGTGATTCATCAGCAGCTGCGAG
CAGCACAGTCCAAAATCAGCCACAGGATCAAGAGCACCCGTGGCCGTATCTTCGCAGATCTAAAGCTTAA
ATCAGTTGTGTTAAATAAGAGACATTCAAAATAAATGTAAATGAGCTCTCCAAATCAGCAGACTTAACAT
TCTTTAAAATGATTGATTCAATAGTGATAAAAATCAGGCATAGCCAGTTGTAACTTTAGATAAATTACAG
AAAATGTCAAATACAGAGAACCGATTCTTTTTTATGATACATCCAAGCACACATTTAACACAATCCAGGC
AAACCCCGAATTTCACAGTCACAAGCACTGTTTGTACAAGAGCTTTGCCTAAGGACACACAGTCTCTATA
AGTCCAGGTCGTTGGTTTCACTCTTATTTTAAACATGTGACATTTTTCCTGCCATCCTGTCTTAGGCTGC
TGTTTGCTTCATTCCATGTCACATTAAATTCCTCAGTAGCACCTTTTACACACACAGCCAATCTTTTCCA
GAAAATTCAATTGCTTTGAAGAGATAATGTGTGAACAAATCCATTTAGAAAAGGAAAATTAAGAATTTGT
AAAATCATCTGTAAATTGTTGGCATTCTTCTGTATATGAACATCACATCATTTACAGGTAAAGGTCTGGT
CATTAATTATATGACAATTTACTGGTATTATTTTGTGAAAGGGGCTATTTTCAATGCGTTCATCCATCCT
TTTCATCCCTCAAATCTCTCATTCACGTCCCCCTCCCCATCTGCACACTTTATCTCATTTCCACCCTGCT
GGAATCTGAGCACTTGTGCAGTTATCAGGGCTCCTGTATTTAGGAGGCTCTGGGTGTCCATGTAGGGGAC
GAACAGAAACACTGCAGACCTTTATAGAAGAACAATTGATAAGAGTCCTCATACATAAAGACTCCATTAG
TAAGCCAGTGACCCAGGAGCCCAGACCAACAGCAAAGCAGACAGTGACCATGGTGAGCAAGGGCGAAGAG
CTGTTCACCGGGGTGGTGCCCATCCTGGTCGAGCTGGACGGCGACGTAAACGGCCACAAGTTCAGCGTGT
CCGGCGAGGGCGAGGGCGATGCCACCTACGGCAAGCTGACCCTGAAGTTCATCTGCACCACCGGCAAGCT
GCCCGTGCCCTGGCCCACCCTCGTGACCACCCTGACCTACGGCGTGCAGTGCTTCAGCCGCTACCCCGAC
CACATGAAGCAGCACGACTTCTTCAAGTCCGCCATGCCCGAAGGCTACGTCCAGGAGCGCACCATCTTCT
TCAAGGACGACGGCAACTACAAGACCCGCGCCGAGGTGAAGTTCGAGGGCGACACCCTGGTGAACCGCAT
CGAGCTGAAGGGCATCGACTTCAAGGAGGACGGCAACATCCTGGGGCACAAGCTGGAGTACAACTACAAC
AGCCACAACGTCTATATCATGGCCGACAAGCAGAAGAACGGCATCAAGGTGAACTTCAAGATCCGCCACA
ACATCGAGGACGGCAGCGTGCAGCTCGCCGACCACTACCAGCAGAACACCCCCATCGGCGACGGCCCCGT
GCTGCTGCCCGACAACCACTACCTGAGCACCCAGTCCGCCCTGAGCAAAGACCCCAACGAGAAGCGCGAT
CACATGGTCCTGCTGGAGTTCGTGACCGCCGCCGGGATCACTCTCGGCATGGACGAGCTGTACAAGTAAA
GCGGCCCCTCTCGAGCCTCTAGAACTATAGTGAGTCGTATTACGTAGATCCAGACATGATAAGATACATT
GATGAGTTTGGACAAACCACAACTAGAATGCAGTGAAAAAAATGCTTTATTTGTGAAATTTGTGATGCTA
TTGCTTTATTTGTAACCATTATAAGCTGCAATAAACAAGAGATCTGATCTAGAGGATCATAATCAGCCAT
ACCACATTTGTAGAGGTTTTACTTGCTTTAAAAAACCTCCCACACCTCCCCCTGAACCTGAAACATAAAA
TGAATGCAATTGTTGTTGTTAACTTGTTTATTGCAGCTTATAATGGTTACAAATAAAGCAATAGCATCAC
AAATTTCACAAATAAAGCATTTTTTTCACTGCATTCTAGTTGTGGTTTGTCCAAACTCATCAATGTATCT
TATCATGTCTGGATCATCATCGATGCGTCTTTTGTTCTGGTCATCAAGGAGGGGGGAATGTTCTGCGCAT
GCCTGTGGGGGAGGGAGAAGGACACGTCACTGAAAACGTCCCTGCATCACACCGAGACACCCAATCACTC
AAGCCGAGACCAGATAATTTTGCATATGCTTTAAAGTTTGAAAAATACCACGGTAAACCCTCACACAAAC
TCTGGATTTGAGATCTTTCAGGTTTTATCAGTTTGCAGGTTTATGTCACCATGATATAGGGTCAGACTTG
ATCTAAGGGAGCTGAATAAGTGGTTTAGTCACTCACCACCTCCCAAAAACATACCCAGAAGTCCCTGGTA
TATATAGCTCTCCCTCCAGCTCTTGGTTCGCAGGCAAAGAAGGGAAAAGGTTTTAGAGCTAGAAATAGCA
AGTTAAAATAAGGCTAGTCCGTTATCAACTTGAAAAAGTGGCACCGAGTCGGTGCTTTTTTGGTACCGTA
AAACGACGGCCAGTGAATTATCAACTATGTATAATAAAGTTGCTGGCATACACTCACTTCCACTAATAAA
ATGAGAATATTTTCAATGCAGAACATCTGTATGGAGCACTTTAGATTCACACAGTTCACCTGATCAATCA
AATATAAATATGTCAAGATCAAAAACAATGTGCACTCACCAAGTCAATGCACAGACAATATCAGTGTGTG
GTGTGTTATTTCACAGAAACTAACTGCACATCTAAAAATAATAAACCTACCGTGAGAAGGAGAGTACAAA
GTGAACGTGGCATACACAGAGTGAGCCGATCCGAGCAGCAAAGCCATGTAGCAAAGACAAAGAAAAACAT
CAGGCAGGAAATTTGGGCAACATTTTATTTATAGGCTTTATCTTTTCAGAACATCAAATCTCAACAGTCT
CCACAGGTTTTGACATGTTCAGTTAACGGTGGCTGAGACTTAATAGCCACTTTGTACAAGAAAGCTGGGT
GCTATGACCATGATTACGCCAAGCGCGCAATTAACCCTCACTAAAGGGAACAAAAGCTGGAGCTCCACCG
CGGTGGCGGCCGCTTACTTGTACAGCTCGTCCATGCCGAGAGTGATCCCGGCGGCGGTCACGAACTCCAG
CAGGACCATGTGATCGCGCTTCTCGTTGGGGTCTTTGCTCAGGGCGGACTGGGTGCTCAGGTAGTGGTTG
TCGGGCAGCAGCACGGGGCCGTCGCCGATGGGGGTGTTCTGCTGGTAGTGGTCGGCGAGCTGCACGCTGC
CGTCCTCGATGTTGTGGCGGATCTTGAAGTTCACCTTGATGCCGTTCTTCTGCTTGTCGGCCATGATATA
GACGTTGTGGCTGTTGTAGTTGTACTCCAGCTTGTGCCCCAGGATGTTGCCGTCCTCCTTGAAGTCGATG
CCCTTCAGCTCGATGCGGTTCACCAGGGTGTCGCCCTCGAACTTCACCTCGGCGCGGGTCTTGTAGTTGC
CGTCGTCCTTGAAGAAGATGGTGCGCTCCTGGACGTAGCCTTCGGGCATGGCGGACTTGAAGAAGTCGTG
CTGCTTCATGTGGTCGGGGTAGCGGCTGAAGCACTGCACGCCGTAGGTCAGGGTGGTCACGAGGGTGGGC
CAGGGCACGGGCAGCTTGCCGGTGGTGCAGATGAACTTCAGGGTCAGCTTGCCGTAGGTGGCATCGCCCT
CGCCCTCGCCGGACACGCTGAACTTGTGGCCGTTTACGTCGCCGTCCAGCTCGACCAGGATGGGCACCAC
CCCGGTGAACAGCTCTTCGCCCTTGCTCACCATTCTAGAAGGGCCGGGATTCTCTTCCACGTCACCGCAT
GTCAGCAGACTGCCTCTGCCCTCTCCGCCACCAGACCTCACCTTTCTCTTCTTCTTAGGGGATCCCACCG
GTGAGTCGCCACCCAGCTGAGACAGGTCAATCCTTGTTTCGTACAGGCCGGTAATACTCTGATGGATCAG
TGTAGCGTCCAGCACCTCCTTAGTGGAGGTGTACCTCTTTCTATCGATTGTAGTGTCGAAGTACTTGAAA
GCTGCAGGTGCGCCCAGGTTTGTCAGAGTGAACAGATGAATGATATTTTCGGCCTGCTCCCTGATGGGCT
TATCTCTGTGTTTGTTGTAAGCAGACAGGACCTTATCCAGATTTGCGTCGGCCAGGATCACTCTTTTAGA
GAACTCGCTAATCTGTTCAATGATCTCGTCCAGATAATGCTTGTGCTGCTCCACAAACAGCTGTTTCTGT
TCGTTATCCTCTGGAGATCCTTTCAGCTTCTCGTAGTGGCTTGCCAGATACAGGAAGTTCACGTACTTAG
AAGGCAGGGCCAGTTCATTGCCTTTCTGCAGCTCTCCAGCGCTTGCCAGCATGCGTTTCCTGCCGTTTTC
CAGCTCAAACAGACTGTACTTGGGCAGTTTAATGATCAGGTCTTTCTTCACTTCCTTATAACCTTTGGCC
TCCAGAAAATCGATTGGGTTCTTCTCGAAAGAGCTTCTCTCCATAATTGTGATACCCAGCAGCTCCTTGA
CAGATTTCAGTTTCTTGCTTTTGCCCTTCTCCACCTTAGCGACCACCAGGACGGAGTATGCCACAGTGGG
AGAGTCAAAGCCTCCATACTTCTTAGGGTCCCAGTCTTTCTTTCTAGCGATCAGCTTATCAGAGTTGCGT
TTTGGCAGAATACTTTCTTTTGAGAAACCGCCTGTCTGCACCTCAGTTTTCTTGACGATATTCACTTGAG
GCATGCTCAGGACCTTCCTCACGGTTGCAAAATCTCTGCCTTTGTCCCACACGATTTCGCCTGTCTCTCC
GTTTGTCTCAATCAGGGGCCTTTTGCGGATTTCTCCATTGGCCAGGGTGATCTCTGTCTTAAAGAAATTC
ATGATGTTTGAGTAAAAGAAATACTTGGCAGTAGCTTTTCCAATTTCCTGCTCGGACTTGGCGATCATTT
TTCTGACATCGTACACCTTATAGTCTCCGTACACGAATTCGCTCTCCAGTTTTGGGTATTTCTTGATCAG
TGCGGTACCGACCACGGCGTTCAGGTATGCGTCATGGGCATGGTGATAATTGTTAATCTCGCGGACCTTA
TAAAACTGGAAATCTTTCCTAAAGTCGCTGACCAGTTTACTCTTCAGGGTAATGACCTTCACTTCTCTGA
TCAGTTTGTCATTCTCATCGTACTTTGTGTTCATGCGACTATCCAGAATCTGTGCGACGTGTTTAGTGAT
CTGGCGTGTTTCCACCAGCTGCCTCTTGATGAATCCAGCTTTGTCCAGTTCTGACAGTCCACCGCGCTCT
GCTTTTGTCAGGTTATCAAACTTCCTCTGAGTGATCAGTTTGGCATTCAGCAGCTGTCTCCAGTAGTTCT
TCATTTTCTTGACCACTTCCTCACTAGGGACATTATCTGATTTTCCTCTGTTTTTGTCGGACCTGGTCAG
CACCTTGTTGTCAATGCTGTCATCTTTGATGAAACTCTGGGGGACGATATGATCCACGTCGTAATCAGAC
AGCCTGTTAATATCCAGCTCCTGGTCCACGTACATATCTCTTCCATTCTGCAGATAGTACAGATACAGCT
TCTCATTCTGCAGCTGTGTGTTTTCCACTGGGTGCTCTTTCAGGATCTGGCTACCCAGCTCCTTAATGCC
TTCCTCGATTCTTTTCATCCTCTCTCTACTGTTCTTCTGACCCTTCTGGGTTGTCTGATTTTCGCGAGCC
ATCTCAATCACGATGTTTTCGGGCTTATGGCCCATGACTTTCACCAGCTCATCGACGATTTTCACTGTCT
GCAGAATGCCTTTCTTGATGGCTGGGCTTCCAGCCAGGTTTGCAATCTGCTCATGCAGGGAGTGGCCCTG
TCCAGACACCTGAGCCTTCTGGATGTCCTCTTTGAAGGTCAGACTGTCATCGTGAATCAGCTGCATAAAA
TTGCGGTTGGCGAAGCCATCACTTTTCAGAAAGTCCAGGATTGTCTTTCCTGACTGTTTATCCCTAATGC
CGTTGATCAGCTTCCTGCTCAGTCTACCCCAGCCAGTGTAGCGCCTTCTCTTCAGCTGTTTCATCACCTT
GTCATCGAACAGATGAGCATAGGTTTTCAGTCTTTCCTCGATCATTCCTCTGTCCTCAAACAGGGTCAGT
GTCAGCACAATGTCTTCCAGGATATCCTCATTTTCCTCGTTGTCCAGGAAGTCTTTATCCTTAATGATCT
TCAGCAGATCGTGGTAAGCGCCCAGGCTTGCGTTAAATCTGTCTTCGACTCCGCTGATCTCCACGGAATC
GAAGCATTCAATTTTCTTGAAGTAGTCCTCCTTCAGCTGCTTGACAGTCACTTTCCTGTTGGTTTTAAAC
AGCAGATCCACGATTGCTTTCTTCTGCTCTCCTGACAGGAAGGCTGGCTTTCTCATGCCCTCGGTGACGT
ATTTCACCTTTGTCAGTTCGTTATAGACAGTGAAATACTCGTACAGCAGGGAGTGCTTAGGCAGCACTTT
CTCATTGGGCAGGTTTTTGTCAAAATTAGTCATTCTCTCGATGAAGGACTGTGCAGAGGCGCCCTTATCG
ACCACTTCCTCGAAGTTCCAAGGAGTAATGGTTTCCTCGGATTTGCGAGTCATCCAGGCAAATCTGCTGT
TTCCGCGAGCCAGTGGACCCACATAGTAAGGGATTCTGAAGGTCAGAATTTTTTCGATCTTCTCGCGGTT
ATCTTTCAGAAAGGGGTAGAAGTCTTCCTGGCGCCTCAGGATAGCGTGCAGCTCTCCCAGATGAATCTGG
TGTGGGATGGAACCGTTATCAAATGTGCGCTGCTTCCTCAGCAGGTCCTCTCTATTCAGTTTCACCAGCA
GTTCCTCAGTTCCGTCCATCTTCTCCAGAATAGGTTTGATAAACTTGTAGAATTCCTCCTGTGATGCGCC
TCCGTCGATATAACCGGCGTAGCCGTTCTTGGACTGATCAAAGAAAATTTCCTTGTACTTCTCTGGCAGC
TGCTGCCTGACCAGAGCCTTCAGCAGGGTCAGATCCTGATGGTGCTCGTCATATCTCTTGATCATGCTGG
CACTCAGAGGTGCTTTTGTAATCTCGCTGTTCACTCTCAGAATATCTGACAGCAGGATTGCGTCGGACAG
ATTTTTGGCAGCCAGGAACAGGTCAGCGTACTGATCTCCGATCTGTGCCAGCAGGTTATCCAGGTCATCG
TCATATGTGTCCTTTGACAGCTGCAGTTTGGCGTCCTCAGCCAGATCAAAATTGCTTTTGAAGTTAGGAG
TCAGGCCCAGACTCAGAGCGATCAGATTTCCAAACAGACCGTTCCTCTTTTCTCCGGGCAGCTGTGCAAT
CAGGTTCTCCAGTCTGCGTGACTTGGACAGCCTGGCTGACAGGATAGCTTTTGCGTCCACTCTGGAAGCA
TTAATAGGGTTTTCCTCAAACAGCTGATTGTAAATCTGGACCAGCTGGATGAACAGCTTGTCCACATCGG
AATTGTCGGGGTTCAGATCGCCCTCGATCAGAAAATGACCCCTGAACTTAATCATGTGGGCCAGAGCCAG
ATAGATCAGTCTCAGGTCGGCTTTATCAGTAGAGTCAGCCAGTTTCTTGCGCAGATGATAGATGGTTGGG
TATTTTTCGTGATAGGCGACCTCGTCCACAATGTTTCCAAAGATAGGATGGCGCTCGTGTTTCTTATCTT
CCTCGACCAGGAAACTTTCCTCCAGCCTATGAAAGAATGAATCGTCCACCTTAGCCATTTCGTTAGAGAA
AATCTCCTGCAGGTAACAGATTCTATTCTTCCTTCTGGTATAGCGCCTTCTTGCTGTTCTTTTCAGGCGT
GTTGCTTCGGCAGTCTCTCCAGAACCGAACAGCAGGGCTCCAATCAGATTTTTCTTGATGCTGTGCCTGT
CGGTGTTACCCAGCACCTTAAATTTCTTGCTAGGGACCTTGTAGTCGTCTGTAATCACTGCCCAACCCAC
GGAGTTAGTTCCAATATCCAGGCCGATGCTATACTTCTTATCCATGCTTCCCACCTTTCTCTTCTTCTTA
GGTGGAGAAGCCATGGTGGCGTCGACCTCGAGGGGGGGCCCGGTACCCAATTCGCCCTATAGTGAGTCGT
ATTACGCGCGCTCACTGGCCGTCGTTTTACAAGCCTGCTTTTTTGTACAAACTTGGCCTGCTGCTGGTGT
CATTTACTGGCTGAACGATGATCAGCAAACTCAGATGTCTTATTTATCTTGAGCTGAATCTGAACCGGAC
TGTTCAGCACTGAATCTATAGGCCGATTGTGTGTGTGTGTGTGTGTGTGTAGCAACAATTCTGATAAAAG
CTTGACTCTCGCGGCCTAATTGATTTATTTACAGTGATCCGGTCTTAGTGGGAAGCCCCTTTCATGTTGA
TTGATCACCGCAACATGCAGCAGATTTAACAGCACAACAAACCTTTTTGTACTAATGACCCAGGAGCATT
AAAGCTCTCGGGCAACGTCTCCATTCACGCAAAAGTGTGGATTTGCAGCTCACGTGAGAGAGGTGACTTG
GTTTATGTGTTCCTATGAAGCTGCCCATAATGAACAATTTCTCCTAATGGCAAATTATCCCTGTTTCTCT
TTCCTGAAGCCGAGGCCCCTGCAAATTGATGTATCTGTCCTCCGAGGGTTTCACCGTCACATTACGGCGT
TTTAAAATATTAATATGAGAGTGCATTTAGCCAGGAGTAGCGAGGCACGTTGCTTTCATGTAGGTCACAA
GAGACTGACTCCCTCTCCCTCTGTCTGTTTCTGTCTGTCTCTTTCATTTTATCTCTCTCTCTCTTTCTTT
TCTCCTTTCTCGCTCTCTTTTTCATCTGGCTAGTTCAGATATTCTGTTTTTTTTTGTAAATAACTGAATG
AAGAGTTGATATATATATTTGTGTATGTGTGTGTGTGTGTATGTTTGCTATTATTTAGATTTTCTGACTT
TCTTTGCTTGGCATTCAGTGTGTAGAGGTGCCCTCTCAAACACTGATTAAAGCAGACGACGTGTCACATC
CTGTTACCAACTTTTCTATACAAAGTTGATAGCTTGGCGTAATCATGGTCATAGCTGTTTCCTGCTCGAG
GGCCCATCTGGCCTGTGTTTCAGACACCAGGGAGTCTCTGCTCACGTTTCCTGCTATTTGCAGCCTCTCT
ATCAAGACTAATACACCTCTTCCCGCATCGGCTGCCTGTGAGAGGCTTTTCAGCACTGCAGGATTGCTTT
TCAGCCCCAAAAGAGCTAGGCTTGACACTAACAATTTTGAGAATCAGCTTCTACTGAAGTTAAATCTGAG
GTTTTACAACTTTGAGTAGCGTGTACTGGCATTAGATTGTCTGTCTTATAGTTTGATAATTAAATACAAA
CAGTTCTAAAGCAGGATAAAACCTTGTATGCATTTCATTTAATGTTTTTTGAGATTAAAAGCTTAAACAA
GAATCTCTAGTTTTCTTTCTTGCTTTTACTTTTACTTCCTTAATACTCAAGTACAATTTTAATGGAGTAC
TTTTTTACTTTTACTCAAGTAAGATTCTAGCCAGATACTTTTACTTTTAATTGAGTAAAATTTTCCCTAA
GTACTTGTACTTTCACTTGAGTAAAATTTTTGAGTACTTTTTACACCTCTGTCAAGAACTCCTGGACAAA
CCTCTGACCTGTGTGGAACAGAGTGGATATGGGTGTCTGAACAGATATTCACGTCTTTTGCAGATCAGAG
GGCATTTCTGGTGTTGTGCAATGACCTGGGTCCAACAGGTAGGCGTACTCGTATCCAAGAGCATTGTTGG
ACAGGAGGTAGTCTCCATTCCTATAAAGAGGAAGGAATGGCACCATGTAGTAGCCGTCATTGTGGCCAAT
TGGTGCATTGGTACGTGGGTAGATGGACCGGGGAGGCTGATGAGTTCTTAGCCAGC
[86 nt withheld, positions 12727-12812]
A
[49 nt withheld, positions 12814-12862]
CCTTTGACGTTGGAGTCCACGTTCTTT
[37 nt withheld, positions 12890-12926]
ACCCTATCTCGGTCTATTCTTTTGATTTATAAGGGATTTTGCCGATTTCGGCCTATTGGTTAAAAAATGA
GCTGATTTAACAAAAATTTAACGCGAATTTTAACAAAATATTAACGCTTACAATTTAGGTGGCAC
